Addgene plasmid #136543: NdeI – SacII – SpeI(NheI) - ANXA2 (23-339)
Purpose: (Empty Backbone) Expresses ANXA2 chimeras in bacterial cells
Depositing lab: Laszlo Nyitray. Depositing organization: Eotvos Lorand University. Publication: Structure Determination of the Transactivation Domain of p53 in Complex with S100A4 Using Annexin A2 as a Crystallization Chaperone. Ecsedi P, Gogl G, Hof H, Kiss B, Harmat V, Nyitray L. Structure. 2020 Aug 4;28(8):943-953.e4. doi: 10.1016/j.str.2020.05.001. Epub 2020 May 21. PubMed 32442400.
Backbone
  Vector backbone: pET15
  Vector type: Bacterial Expression
  Tag / fusion protein: ANXA2 (23-339) (C terminal on insert); His-tag (N terminal on insert)
Growth in bacteria
  Bacterial resistance: Ampicillin, 100 μg/mL
  Growth temperature: 37°C
  Growth strain: DH5alpha
  Copy number: Low Copy
Gene/Insert
  Cloning method: Restriction Enzyme
Terms and licenses: Academic/Nonprofit Terms; Industry Terms: Not Available to Industry
Depositor comments: More data in this paper: Structure determination of the transactivation domain of p53 in complex with S100A4 using annexin A2 as a crystallization chaperone
How to cite: NdeI – SacII – SpeI(NheI) - ANXA2 (23-339) was a gift from Laszlo Nyitray (Addgene plasmid # 136543 ; http://n2t.net/addgene:136543 ; RRID:Addgene_136543)
