[The description below was written by a language model from this plasmid's Addgene catalogue record and pLannotate feature annotations shown in this document.]
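Description:
NdeI – SacII – SpeI(NheI) - ANXA2 (23-339) is a pET15-based bacterial expression vector, listed as an empty backbone, for producing proteins or peptides fused to human annexin A2 in E. coli. It is about 6.7 kb. Two full-sequence records, one from the depositor and one from repository sequencing, differ by only a few nucleotides and carry the same set of annotated features. The plasmid replicates from a pBR322-type ColE1 origin accompanied by the bom site and the rop gene, which fits its low-copy designation. Selection is by ampicillin through the β-lactamase gene. The tetracycline-resistance fragments and tet promoter in the annotation are non-functional remnants of the pBR322 ancestry.

The expression cassette consists of a T7 promoter with an adjacent lac operator, the T7 gene 10 ribosome binding site, an N-terminal His tag, and then the annexin A2 coding region (residues 23–339 according to the name), followed by a T7 terminator. A plasmid-borne lacI gene supplies the repressor, so expression depends on T7 RNA polymerase and is induced with IPTG. The short "SET1" hit just upstream of the terminator is probably residual pET vector sequence rather than a deliberate tag. As the name indicates, NdeI, SacII and SpeI(NheI) sites lie in the short stretch between the His tag and ANXA2. A sequence inserted there by restriction cloning is expressed as a His-tagged chimera with annexin A2 at its C-terminus. The associated publication used annexin A2 as a crystallization chaperone to determine the structure of the p53 transactivation domain bound to S100A4, which suggests the vector is meant for making such chimeras for structural studies.
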