Features (pLannotate 1.2.2; 20 found; start..end, strand, type, name):
    104..208     +  promoter       AmpR promoter: bla
    209..1069    +  CDS            AmpR: β-lactamase; bla; confers resistance to ampicillin, carbenicillin, and related antibiotics
   1240..1828    +  rep_origin     ori: high-copy-number ColE1/pMB1/pBR322/pUC origin of replication
   2014..2156    -  misc_feature   bom: basis of mobility region from pBR322
   2258..2449    -  CDS            rop: Rop protein, which maintains plasmids at low copy number; rop
   2466..2846    +  CDS            YPB1_ECOLX: Protein predicted: Swiss-Prot protein existence level 4. From Escherichia coli.
   3088..3712    -  CDS            TcR (fragment): tetracycline efflux protein; tet; confers resistance to tetracycline
   3727..3748    -  protein_bind   CAP binding site: CAP binding activates transcription in the presence of cAMP. E. coli catabolite activator protein
   3761..4843    -  CDS            lacI: lac repressor; lacI; The lac repressor binds to the lac operator to inhibit transcription in E. coli. This inhibition can be relieved by adding lactose or isopropyl-β-D-thiogalactopyranoside (IPTG).
   4844..4921    -  promoter       lacI promoter: lacI
   4929..5208    -  CDS            TcR (fragment): tetracycline efflux protein; tet; confers resistance to tetracycline
   5230..5248    +  promoter       T7 promoter: promoter for bacteriophage T7 RNA polymerase
   5249..5273    +  protein_bind   lac operator: The lac repressor binds to the lac operator to inhibit transcription in E. coli. This inhibition can be relieved by adding lactose or isopropyl-β-D-thiogalactopyranoside (IPTG). lac repressor encoded by lacI
   5288..5310    +  RBS            RBS: efficient ribosome binding site from bacteriophage T7 gene 10 (Olins and Rangwala, 1989)
   5323..5340    +  CDS            7xHis (fragment): 6xHis affinity tag
   5368..6354    +  CDS            ANXA2: ANXA2_HUMAN - Also known as ANX2, ANX2L4, CAL1H, LPC2D. Experimental evidence at protein level: Swiss-Prot protein existence level 1. Calcium-regulated membrane-binding protein whose affinity for calcium is greatly enhanced by anionic phospholipids. It binds two calcium ions with high affinity. May be involved in heat-stress response. Inhibits PCSK9-enhanced LDLR degradation, probably reduces PCSK9 protein levels via a translational mechanism but also competes with LDLR for binding with PCSK9 (PubMed:18799458, PubMed:24808179, PubMed:22848640). From Homo sapiens (Human).
   6369..6418    +  CDS            SET1 (fragment): solubility-enhancement tag derived from T7 phage gene 10B
   6426..6473    +  terminator     T7 terminator: transcription terminator for bacteriophage T7 RNA polymerase
   6496..6600    -  CDS            TcR (fragment): tetracycline efflux protein; tet; confers resistance to tetracycline
   6648..6676    -  promoter       tet promoter: E. coli promoter for tetracycline efflux protein gene
>Addgene plasmid #136543 | NdeI – SacII – SpeI(NheI) - ANXA2 (23-339) | depositor full sequence | sequence record 264438 | NdeI – SacII – SpeI(NheI) - ANXA2 (23-339)
TTCTTGAAGACGAAAGGGCCTCGTGATACGCCTATTTTTATAGGTTAATGTCATGATAATAATGGTTTCT
TAGACGTCAGGTGGCACTTTTCGGGGAAATGTGCGCGGAACCCCTATTTGTTTATTTTTCTAAATACATT
CAAATATGTATCCGCTCATGAGACAATAACCCTGATAAATGCTTCAATAATATTGAAAAAGGAAGAGTAT
GAGTATTCAACATTTCCGTGTCGCCCTTATTCCCTTTTTTGCGGCATTTTGCCTTCCTGTTTTTGCTCAC
CCAGAAACGCTGGTGAAAGTAAAAGATGCTGAAGATCAGTTGGGTGCACGAGTGGGTTACATCGAACTGG
ATCTCAACAGCGGTAAGATCCTTGAGAGTTTTCGCCCCGAAGAACGTTTTCCAATGATGAGCACTTTTAA
AGTTCTGCTATGTGGCGCGGTATTATCCCGTGTTGACGCCGGGCAAGAGCAACTCGGTCGCCGCATACAC
TATTCTCAGAATGACTTGGTTGAGTACTCACCAGTCACAGAAAAGCATCTTACGGATGGCATGACAGTAA
GAGAATTATGCAGTGCTGCCATAACCATGAGTGATAACACTGCGGCCAACTTACTTCTGACAACGATCGG
AGGACCGAAGGAGCTAACCGCTTTTTTGCACAACATGGGGGATCATGTAACTCGCCTTGATCGTTGGGAA
CCGGAGCTGAATGAAGCCATACCAAACGACGAGCGTGACACCACGATGCCTGCAGCAATGGCAACAACGT
TGCGCAAACTATTAACTGGCGAACTACTTACTCTAGCTTCCCGGCAACAATTAATAGACTGGATGGAGGC
GGATAAAGTTGCAGGACCACTTCTGCGCTCGGCCCTTCCGGCTGGCTGGTTTATTGCTGATAAATCTGGA
GCCGGTGAGCGTGGGTCTCGCGGTATCATTGCAGCACTGGGGCCAGATGGTAAGCCCTCCCGTATCGTAG
TTATCTACACGACGGGGAGTCAGGCAACTATGGATGAACGAAATAGACAGATCGCTGAGATAGGTGCCTC
ACTGATTAAGCATTGGTAACTGTCAGACCAAGTTTACTCATATATACTTTAGATTGATTTAAAACTTCAT
TTTTAATTTAAAAGGATCTAGGTGAAGATCCTTTTTGATAATCTCATGACCAAAATCCCTTAACGTGAGT
TTTCGTTCCACTGAGCGTCAGACCCCGTAGAAAAGATCAAAGGATCTTCTTGAGATCCTTTTTTTCTGCG
CGTAATCTGCTGCTTGCAAACAAAAAAACCACCGCTACCAGCGGTGGTTTGTTTGCCGGATCAAGAGCTA
CCAACTCTTTTTCCGAAGGTAACTGGCTTCAGCAGAGCGCAGATACCAAATACTGTCCTTCTAGTGTAGC
CGTAGTTAGGCCACCACTTCAAGAACTCTGTAGCACCGCCTACATACCTCGCTCTGCTAATCCTGTTACC
AGTGGCTGCTGCCAGTGGCGATAAGTCGTGTCTTACCGGGTTGGACTCAAGACGATAGTTACCGGATAAG
GCGCAGCGGTCGGGCTGAACGGGGGGTTCGTGCACACAGCCCAGCTTGGAGCGAACGACCTACACCGAAC
TGAGATACCTACAGCGTGAGCTATGAGAAAGCGCCACGCTTCCCGAAGGGAGAAAGGCGGACAGGTATCC
GGTAAGCGGCAGGGTCGGAACAGGAGAGCGCACGAGGGAGCTTCCAGGGGGAAACGCCTGGTATCTTTAT
AGTCCTGTCGGGTTTCGCCACCTCTGACTTGAGCGTCGATTTTTGTGATGCTCGTCAGGGGGGCGGAGCC
TATGGAAAAACGCCAGCAACGCGGCCTTTTTACGGTTCCTGGCCTTTTGCTGGCCTTTTGCTCACATGTT
CTTTCCTGCGTTATCCCCTGATTCTGTGGATAACCGTATTACCGCCTTTGAGTGAGCTGATACCGCTCGC
CGCAGCCGAACGACCGAGCGCAGCGAGTCAGTGAGCGAGGAAGCGGAAGAGCGCCTGATGCGGTATTTTC
TCCTTACGCATCTGTGCGGTATTTCACACCGCATATATGGTGCACTCTCAGTACAATCTGCTCTGATGCC
GCATAGTTAAGCCAGTATACACTCCGCTATCGCTACGTGACTGGGTCATGGCTGCGCCCCGACACCCGCC
AACACCCGCTGACGCGCCCTGACGGGCTTGTCTGCTCCCGGCATCCGCTTACAGACAAGCTGTGACCGTC
TCCGGGAGCTGCATGTGTCAGAGGTTTTCACCGTCATCACCGAAACGCGCGAGGCAGCTGCGGTAAAGCT
CATCAGCGTGGTCGTGAAGCGATTCACAGATGTCTGCCTGTTCATCCGCGTCCAGCTCGTTGAGTTTCTC
CAGAAGCGTTAATGTCTGGCTTCTGATAAAGCGGGCCATGTTAAGGGCGGTTTTTTCCTGTTTGGTCACT
GATGCCTCCGTGTAAGGGGGATTTCTGTTCATGGGGGTAATGATACCGATGAAACGAGAGAGGATGCTCA
CGATACGGGTTACTGATGATGAACATGCCCGGTTACTGGAACGTTGTGAGGGTAAACAACTGGCGGTATG
GATGCGGCGGGACCAGAGAAAAATCACTCAGGGTCAATGCCAGCGCTTCGTTAATACAGATGTAGGTGTT
CCACAGGGTAGCCAGCAGCATCCTGCGATGCAGATCCGGAACATAATGGTGCAGGGCGCTGACTTCCGCG
TTTCCAGACTTTACGAAACACGGAAACCGAAGACCATTCATGTTGTTGCTCAGGTCGCAGACGTTTTGCA
GCAGCAGTCGCTTCACGTTCGCTCGCGTATCGGTGATTCATTCTGCTAACCAGTAAGGCAACCCCGCCAG
CCTAGCCGGGTCCTCAACGACAGGAGCACGATCATGCGCACCCGTGGCCAGGACCCAACGCTGCCCGAGA
TGCGCCGCGTGCGGCTGCTGGAGATGGCGGACGCGATGGATATGTTCTGCCAAGGGTTGGTTTGCGCATT
CACAGTTCTCCGCAAGAATTGATTGGCTCCAATTCTTGGAGTGGTGAATCCGTTAGCGAGGTGCCGCCGG
CTTCCATTCAGGTCGAGGTGGCCCGGCTCCATGCACCGCGACGCAACGCGGGGAGGCAGACAAGGTATAG
GGCGGCGCCTACAATCCATGCCAACCCGTTCCATGTGCTCGCCGAGGCGGCATAAATCGCCGTGACGATC
AGCGGTCCAGTGATCGAAGTTAGGCTGGTAAGAGCCGCGAGCGATCCTTGAAGCTGTCCCTGATGGTCGT
CATCTACCTGCCTGGACAGCATGGCCTGCAACGCGGGCATCCCGATGCCGCCGGAAGCGAGAAGAATCAT
AATGGGGAAGGCCATCCAGCCTCGCGTCGCGAACGCCAGCAAGACGTAGCCCAGCGCGTCGGCCGCCATG
CCGGCGATAATGGCCTGCTTCTCGCCGAAACGTTTGGTGGCGGGACCAGTGACGAAGGCTTGAGCGAGGG
CGTGCAAGATTCCGAATACCGCAAGCGACAGGCCGATCATCGTCGCGCTCCAGCGAAAGCGGTCCTCGCC
GAAAATGACCCAGAGCGCTGCCGGCACCTGTCCTACGAGTTGCATGATAAAGAAGACAGTCATAAGTGCG
GCGACGATAGTCATGCCCCGCGCCCACCGGAAGGAGCTGACTGGGTTGAAGGCTCTCAAGGGCATCGGTC
GAGATCCCGGTGCCTAATGAGTGAGCTAACTTACATTAATTGCGTTGCGCTCACTGCCCGCTTTCCAGTC
GGGAAACCTGTCGTGCCAGCTGCATTAATGAATCGGCCAACGCGCGGGGAGAGGCGGTTTGCGTATTGGG
CGCCAGGGTGGTTTTTCTTTTCACCAGTGAGACGGGCAACAGCTGATTGCCCTTCACCGCCTGGCCCTGA
GAGAGTTGCAGCAAGCGGTCCACGCTGGTTTGCCCCAGCAGGCGAAAATCCTGTTTGATGGTGGTTAACG
GCGGGATATAACATGAGCTGTCTTCGGTATCGTCGTATCCCACTACCGAGATATCCGCACCAACGCGCAG
CCCGGACTCGGTAATGGCGCGCATTGCGCCCAGCGCCATCTGATCGTTGGCAACCAGCATCGCAGTGGGA
ACGATGCCCTCATTCAGCATTTGCATGGTTTGTTGAAAACCGGACATGGCACTCCAGTCGCCTTCCCGTT
CCGCTATCGGCTGAATTTGATTGCGAGTGAGATATTTATGCCAGCCAGCCAGACGCAGACGCGCCGAGAC
AGAACTTAATGGGCCCGCTAACAGCGCGATTTGCTGGTGACCCAATGCGACCAGATGCTCCACGCCCAGT
CGCGTACCGTCTTCATGGGAGAAAATAATACTGTTGATGGGTGTCTGGTCAGAGACATCAAGAAATAACG
CCGGAACATTAGTGCAGGCAGCTTCCACAGCAATGGCATCCTGGTCATCCAGCGGATAGTTAATGATCAG
CCCACTGACGCGTTGCGCGAGAAGATTGTGCACCGCCGCTTTACAGGCTTCGACGCCGCTTCGTTCTACC
ATCGACACCACCACGCTGGCACCCAGTTGATCGGCGCGAGATTTAATCGCCGCGACAATTTGCGACGGCG
CGTGCAGGGCCAGACTGGAGGTGGCAACGCCAATCAGCAACGACTGTTTGCCCGCCAGTTGTTGTGCCAC
GCGGTTGGGAATGTAATTCAGCTCCGCCATCGCCGCTTCCACTTTTTCCCGCGTTTTCGCAGAAACGTGG
CTGGCCTGGTTCACCACGCGGGAAACGGTCTGATAAGAGACACCGGCATACTCTGCGACATCGTATAACG
TTACTGGTTTCACATTCACCACCCTGAATTGACTCTCTTCCGGGCGCTATCATGCCATACCGCGAAAGGT
TTTGCGCCATTCGATGGTGTCCGGGATCTCGACGCTCTCCCTTATGCGACTCCTGCATTAGGAAGCAGCC
CAGTAGTAGGTTGAGGCCGTTGAGCACCGCCGCCGCAAGGAATGGTGCATGCAAGGAGATGGCGCCCAAC
AGTCCCCCGGCCACGGGGCCTGCCACCATACCCACGCCGAAACAAGCGCTCATGAGCCCGAAGTGGCGAG
CCCGATCTTCCCCATCGGTGATGTCGGCGATATAGGCGCCAGCAACCGCACCTGTGGCGCCGGTGATGCC
GGCCACGATGCGTCCGGCGTAGAGGATCGAGATCTCGATCCCGCGAAATTAATACGACTCACTATAGGGG
AATTGTGAGCGGATAACAATTCCCCTCTAGAAATAATTTTGTTTAACTTTAAGAAGGAGATATACCATGG
GCCATCACCATCACCATCACGACTACGACATCCCGACTACCGAAAACCTGTACTTCCAGGGATCGCATAT
GCCGCGGACTAGTGCTTATGGGTCTGTCAAAGCCTATACTAACTTTGATGCTGAGCGGGATGCTTTGAAC
ATTGAAACAGCCATCAAGACCAAAGGTGTGGATGAGGTCACCATTGTCAACATTTTGACCAACCGCAGCA
ATGAACAGAGACAGGATATTGCCTTCGCCTACCAGAGAAGGACCAAAAAGGAACTTGCATCAGCACTGAA
GTCAGCCTTATCTGGCCACCTGGAGACGGTGATTTTGGGCCTATTGAAGACACCTGCTCAGTATGACGCT
TCTGAGCTAAAGGCTTCCATGAAGGGGCTGGGAACCGACGAGGACTCTCTCATTGAGATCATCTGCTCCA
GAACCAACCAGGAGCTGCAGGAAATTAACAGAGTCTACAAGGAAATGTACAAGACTGATCTGGAGAAGGA
CATTATTTCGGACACATCTGGTGACTTCCGCAAGCTGATGGTTGCCCTGGCAAAGGGTAGAAGAGCAGAG
GATGGCTCTGTCATTGATTATGAACTGATTGACCAAGATGCTCGGGATCTCTATGACGCTGGAGTGAAGA
GGAAAGGAACTGATGTTCCCAAGTGGATCAGCATCATGACCGAGCGGAGCGTGCCCCACCTCCAGAAAGT
ATTTGATAGGTACAAGAGTTACAGCCCTTATGACATGTTGGAAAGCATCAGGAAAGAGGTTAAAGGAGAC
CTGGAAAATGCTTTCCTGAACCTGGTTCAGTGCATTCAGAACAAGCCCCTGTATTTTGCTGATCGGCTGT
ATGACTCCATGAAGGGCAAGGGGACGCGAGATAAGGTCCTGATCAGAATCATGGTCTCCCGCAGTGAAGT
GGACATGTTGAAAATTAGGTCTGAGTTCAAGAGAAAGTACGGCAAGTCCCTGTACTATTATATCCAGCAA
GACACTAAGGGCGACTACCAGAAAGCGCTGCTGTACCTGTGTGGTGGAGATGACTAACTCGAGATCCGGC
TGCTAACAAAGCCCGAAAGGAAGCTGAGTTGGCTGCTGCCACCGCTGAGCAATAACTAGCATAACCCCTT
GGGGCCTCTAAACGGGTCTTGAGGGGTTTTTTGCTGAAAGGAGGAACTATATCCGGATATCCCGCAAGAG
GCCCGGCAGTACCGGCATAACCAAGCCTATGCCTACAGCATCCAGGGTGACGGTGCCGAGGATGACGATG
AGCGCATTGTTAGATTTCATACACGGTGCCTGACTGCGTTAGCAATTTAACTGTGATAAACTACCGCATT
AAAGCTTATCGATGATAAGCTGTCAAACATGAGAA
