Features (pLannotate 1.2.2; 20 found; start..end, strand, type, name):
      1..18      +  CDS            7xHis (fragment): 6xHis affinity tag
     46..1032    +  CDS            ANXA2: ANXA2_HUMAN - Also known as ANX2, ANX2L4, CAL1H, LPC2D. Experimental evidence at protein level: Swiss-Prot protein existence level 1. Calcium-regulated membrane-binding protein whose affinity for calcium is greatly enhanced by anionic phospholipids. It binds two calcium ions with high affinity. May be involved in heat-stress response. Inhibits PCSK9-enhanced LDLR degradation, probably reduces PCSK9 protein levels via a translational mechanism but also competes with LDLR for binding with PCSK9 (PubMed:18799458, PubMed:24808179, PubMed:22848640). From Homo sapiens (Human).
   1046..1095    +  CDS            SET1 (fragment): solubility-enhancement tag derived from T7 phage gene 10B
   1103..1150    +  terminator     T7 terminator: transcription terminator for bacteriophage T7 RNA polymerase
   1173..1277    -  CDS            TcR (fragment): tetracycline efflux protein; tet; confers resistance to tetracycline
   1325..1353    -  promoter       tet promoter: E. coli promoter for tetracycline efflux protein gene
   1466..1570    +  promoter       AmpR promoter: bla
   1571..2431    +  CDS            AmpR: β-lactamase; bla; confers resistance to ampicillin, carbenicillin, and related antibiotics
   2602..3190    +  rep_origin     ori: high-copy-number ColE1/pMB1/pBR322/pUC origin of replication
   3376..3515    -  misc_feature   bom: basis of mobility region from pBR322
   3617..3808    -  CDS            rop: Rop protein, which maintains plasmids at low copy number; rop
   3825..4205    +  CDS            YPB1_ECOLX: Protein predicted: Swiss-Prot protein existence level 4. From Escherichia coli.
   4447..5071    -  CDS            TcR (fragment): tetracycline efflux protein; tet; confers resistance to tetracycline
   5086..5107    -  protein_bind   CAP binding site: CAP binding activates transcription in the presence of cAMP. E. coli catabolite activator protein
   5120..6201    -  CDS            lacI: lac repressor; lacI; The lac repressor binds to the lac operator to inhibit transcription in E. coli. This inhibition can be relieved by adding lactose or isopropyl-β-D-thiogalactopyranoside (IPTG).
   6202..6279    -  promoter       lacI promoter: lacI
   6287..6566    -  CDS            TcR (fragment): tetracycline efflux protein; tet; confers resistance to tetracycline
   6588..6606    +  promoter       T7 promoter: promoter for bacteriophage T7 RNA polymerase
   6607..6631    +  protein_bind   lac operator: The lac repressor binds to the lac operator to inhibit transcription in E. coli. This inhibition can be relieved by adding lactose or isopropyl-β-D-thiogalactopyranoside (IPTG). lac repressor encoded by lacI
   6646..6668    +  RBS            RBS: efficient ribosome binding site from bacteriophage T7 gene 10 (Olins and Rangwala, 1989)
>Addgene plasmid #136543 | NdeI – SacII – SpeI(NheI) - ANXA2 (23-339) | addgene full sequence | sequence record 270220 | Addgene NGS Result
CATCACCATCACCATCACGACTACGACATCCCGACTACCGAAAACCTGTACTTCCAGGGATCGCATATGC
CGCGGACTAGTGCTTATGGGTCTGTCAAAGCCTATACTAACTTTGATGCTGAGCGGGATGCTTTGAACAT
TGAAACAGCCATCAAGACCAAAGGTGTGGATGAGGTCACCATTGTCAACATTTTGACCAACCGCAGCAAT
GAACAGAGACAGGATATTGCCTTCGCCTACCAGAGAAGGACCAAAAAGGAACTTGCATCAGCACTGAAGT
CAGCCTTATCTGGCCACCTGGAGACGGTGATTTTGGGCCTATTGAAGACACCTGCTCAGTATGACGCTTC
TGAGCTAAAGGCTTCCATGAAGGGGCTGGGAACCGACGAGGACTCTCTCATTGAGATCATCTGCTCCAGA
ACCAACCAGGAGCTGCAGGAAATTAACAGAGTCTACAAGGAAATGTACAAGACTGATCTGGAGAAGGACA
TTATTTCGGACACATCTGGTGACTTCCGCAAGCTGATGGTTGCCCTGGCAAAGGGTAGAAGAGCAGAGGA
TGGCTCTGTCATTGATTATGAACTGATTGACCAAGATGCTCGGGATCTCTATGACGCTGGAGTGAAGAGG
AAAGGAACTGATGTTCCCAAGTGGATCAGCATCATGACCGAGCGGAGCGTGCCCCACCTCCAGAAAGTAT
TTGATAGGTACAAGAGTTACAGCCCTTATGACATGTTGGAAAGCATCAGGAAAGAGGTTAAAGGAGACCT
GGAAAATGCTTTCCTGAACCTGGTTCAGTGCATTCAGAACAAGCCCCTGTATTTTGCTGATCGGCTGTAT
GACTCCATGAAGGGCAAGGGGACGCGAGATAAGGTCCTGATCAGAATCATGGTCTCCCGCAGTGAAGTGG
ACATGTTGAAAATTAGGTCTGAGTTCAAGAGAAAGTACGGCAAGTCCCTGTACTATTATATCCAGCAAGA
CACTAAGGGCGACTACCAGAAAGCGCTGCTGTACCTGTGTGGTGGAGATGACTAACTCGAATCCGGCTGC
TAACAAAGCCCGAAAGGAAGCTGAGTTGGCTGCTGCCACCGCTGAGCAATAACTAGCATAACCCCTTGGG
GCCTCTAAACGGGTCTTGAGGGGTTTTTTGCTGAAAGGAGGAACTATATCCGGATATCCCGCAAGAGGCC
CGGCAGTACCGGCATAACCAAGCCTATGCCTACAGCATCCAGGGTGACGGTGCCGAGGATGACGATGAGC
GCATTGTTAGATTTCATACACGGTGCCTGACTGCGTTAGCAATTTAACTGTGATAAACTACCGCATTAAA
GCTTATCGATGATAAGCTGTCAAACATGAGAATTCTTGAAGACGAAAGGGCCTCGTGATACGCCTATTTT
TATAGGTTAATGTCATGATAATAATGGTTTCTTAGACGTCAGGTGGCACTTTTCGGGGAAATGTGCGCGG
AACCCCTATTTGTTTATTTTTCTAAATACATTCAAATATGTATCCGCTCATGAGACAATAACCCTGATAA
ATGCTTCAATAATATTGAAAAAGGAAGAGTATGAGTATTCAACATTTCCGTGTCGCCCTTATTCCCTTTT
TTGCGGCATTTTGCCTTCCTGTTTTTGCTCACCCAGAAACGCTGGTGAAAGTAAAAGATGCTGAAGATCA
GTTGGGTGCACGAGTGGGTTACATCGAACTGGATCTCAACAGCGGTAAGATCCTTGAGAGTTTTCGCCCC
GAAGAACGTTTTCCAATGATGAGCACTTTTAAAGTTCTGCTATGTGGCGCGGTATTATCCCGTGTTGACG
CCGGGCAAGAGCAACTCGGTCGCCGCATACACTATTCTCAGAATGACTTGGTTGAGTACTCACCAGTCAC
AGAAAAGCATCTTACGGATGGCATGACAGTAAGAGAATTATGCAGTGCTGCCATAACCATGAGTGATAAC
ACTGCGGCCAACTTACTTCTGACAACGATCGGAGGACCGAAGGAGCTAACCGCTTTTTTGCACAACATGG
GGGATCATGTAACTCGCCTTGATCGTTGGGAACCGGAGCTGAATGAAGCCATACCAAACGACGAGCGTGA
CACCACGATGCCTGCAGCAATGGCAACAACGTTGCGCAAACTATTAACTGGCGAACTACTTACTCTAGCT
TCCCGGCAACAATTAATAGACTGGATGGAGGCGGATAAAGTTGCAGGACCACTTCTGCGCTCGGCCCTTC
CGGCTGGCTGGTTTATTGCTGATAAATCTGGAGCCGGTGAGCGTGGGTCTCGCGGTATCATTGCAGCACT
GGGGCCAGATGGTAAGCCCTCCCGTATCGTAGTTATCTACACGACGGGGAGTCAGGCAACTATGGATGAA
CGAAATAGACAGATCGCTGAGATAGGTGCCTCACTGATTAAGCATTGGTAACTGTCAGACCAAGTTTACT
CATATATACTTTAGATTGATTTAAAACTTCATTTTTAATTTAAAAGGATCTAGGTGAAGATCCTTTTTGA
TAATCTCATGACCAAAATCCCTTAACGTGAGTTTTCGTTCCACTGAGCGTCAGACCCCGTAGAAAAGATC
AAAGGATCTTCTTGAGATCCTTTTTTTCTGCGCGTAATCTGCTGCTTGCAAACAAAAAAACCACCGCTAC
CAGCGGTGGTTTGTTTGCCGGATCAAGAGCTACCAACTCTTTTTCCGAAGGTAACTGGCTTCAGCAGAGC
GCAGATACCAAATACTGTCCTTCTAGTGTAGCCGTAGTTAGGCCACCACTTCAAGAACTCTGTAGCACCG
CCTACATACCTCGCTCTGCTAATCCTGTTACCAGTGGCTGCTGCCAGTGGCGATAAGTCGTGTCTTACCG
GGTTGGACTCAAGACGATAGTTACCGGATAAGGCGCAGCGGTCGGGCTGAACGGGGGGTTCGTGCACACA
GCCCAGCTTGGAGCGAACGACCTACACCGAACTGAGATACCTACAGCGTGAGCTATGAGAAAGCGCCACG
CTTCCCGAAGGGAGAAAGGCGGACAGGTATCCGGTAAGCGGCAGGGTCGGAACAGGAGAGCGCACGAGGG
AGCTTCCAGGGGGAAACGCCTGGTATCTTTATAGTCCTGTCGGGTTTCGCCACCTCTGACTTGAGCGTCG
ATTTTTGTGATGCTCGTCAGGGGGGCGGAGCCTATGGAAAAACGCCAGCAACGCGGCCTTTTTACGGTTC
CTGGCCTTTTGCTGGCCTTTTGCTCACATGTTCTTTCCTGCGTTATCCCCTGATTCTGTGGATAACCGTA
TTACCGCCTTTGAGTGAGCTGATACCGCTCGCCGCAGCCGAACGACCGAGCGCAGCGAGTCAGTGAGCGA
GGAAGCGGAAGAGCGCCTGATGCGGTATTTTCTCCTTACGCATCTGTGCGGTATTTCACACCGCAATGGT
GCACTCTCAGTACAATCTGCTCTGATGCCGCATAGTTAAGCCAGTATACACTCCGCTATCGCTACGTGAC
TGGGTCATGGCTGCGCCCCGACACCCGCCAACACCCGCTGACGCGCCCTGACGGGCTTGTCTGCTCCCGG
CATCCGCTTACAGACAAGCTGTGACCGTCTCCGGGAGCTGCATGTGTCAGAGGTTTTCACCGTCATCACC
GAAACGCGCGAGGCAGCTGCGGTAAAGCTCATCAGCGTGGTCGTGAAGCGATTCACAGATGTCTGCCTGT
TCATCCGCGTCCAGCTCGTTGAGTTTCTCCAGAAGCGTTAATGTCTGGCTTCTGATAAAGCGGGCCATGT
TAAGGGCGGTTTTTTCCTGTTTGGTCACTGATGCCTCCGTGTAAGGGGGATTTCTGTTCATGGGGGTAAT
GATACCGATGAAACGAGAGAGGATGCTCACGATACGGGTTACTGATGATGAACATGCCCGGTTACTGGAA
CGTTGTGAGGGTAAACAACTGGCGGTATGGATGCGGCGGGACCAGAGAAAAATCACTCAGGGTCAATGCC
AGCGCTTCGTTAATACAGATGTAGGTGTTCCACAGGGTAGCCAGCAGCATCCTGCGATGCAGATCCGGAA
CATAATGGTGCAGGGCGCTGACTTCCGCGTTTCCAGACTTTACGAAACACGGAAACCGAAGACCATTCAT
GTTGTTGCTCAGGTCGCAGACGTTTTGCAGCAGCAGTCGCTTCACGTTCGCTCGCGTATCGGTGATTCAT
TCTGCTAACCAGTAAGGCAACCCCGCCAGCCTAGCCGGGTCCTCAACGACAGGAGCACGATCATGCGCAC
CCGTGGCCAGGACCCAACGCTGCCCGAGATGCGCCGCGTGCGGCTGCTGGAGATGGCGGACGCGATGGAT
ATGTTCTGCCAAGGGTTGGTTTGCGCATTCACAGTTCTCCGCAAGAATTGATTGGCTCCAATTCTTGGAG
TGGTGAATCCGTTAGCGAGGTGCCGCCGGCTTCCATTCAGGTCGAGGTGGCCCGGCTCCATGCACCGCGA
CGCAACGCGGGGAGGCAGACAAGGTATAGGGCGGCGCCTACAATCCATGCCAACCCGTTCCATGTGCTCG
CCGAGGCGGCATAAATCGCCGTGACGATCAGCGGTCCAATGATCGAAGTTAGGCTGGTAAGAGCCGCGAG
CGATCCTTGAAGCTGTCCCTGATGGTCGTCATCTACCTGCCTGGACAGCATGGCCTGCAACGCGGGCATC
CCGATGCCGCCGGAAGCGAGAAGAATCATAATGGGGAAGGCCATCCAGCCTCGCGTCGCGAACGCCAGCA
AGACGTAGCCCAGCGCGTCGGCCGCCATGCCGGCGATAATGGCCTGCTTCTCGCCGAAACGTTTGGTGGC
GGGACCAGTGACGAAGGCTTGAGCGAGGGCGTGCAAGATTCCGAATACCGCAAGCGACAGGCCGATCATC
GTCGCGCTCCAGCGAAAGCGGTCCTCGCCGAAAATGACCCAGAGCGCTGCCGGCACCTGTCCTACGAGTT
GCATGATAAAGAAGACAGTCATAAGTGCGGCGACGATAGTCATGCCCCGCGCCCACCGGAAGGAGCTGAC
TGGGTTGAAGGCTCTCAAGGGCATCGGTCGAGATCCCGGTGCCTAATGAGTGAGCTAACTTACATTAATT
GCGTTGCGCTCACTGCCCGCTTTCCAGTCGGGAAACTGTCGTGCCAGCTGCATTAATGAATCGGCCAACG
CGCGGGGAGAGGCGGTTTGCGTATTGGGCGCCAGGGTGGTTTTTCTTTTCACCAGTGAGACGGGCAACAG
CTGATTGCCCTTCACCGCCTGGCCCTGAGAGAGTTGCAGCAAGCGGTCCACGCTGGTTTGCCCCAGCAGG
CGAAAATCCTGTTTGATGGTGGTTAACGGCGGGATATAACATGAGCTGTCTTCGGTATCGTCGTATCCCA
CTACCGAGATATCCGCACCAACGCGCAGCCCGGACTCGGTAATGGCGCGCATTGCGCCCAGCGCCATCTG
ATCGTTGGCAACCAGCATCGCAGTGGGAACGATGCCCTCATTCAGCATTTGCATGGTTTGTTGAAAACCG
GACATGGCACTCCAGTCGCCTTCCCGTTCCGCTATCGGCTGAATTTGATTGCGAGTGAGATATTTATGCC
AGCCAGCCAGACGCAGACGCGCCGAGACAGAACTTAATGGGCCCGCTAACAGCGCGATTTGCTGGTGACC
CAATGCGACCAGATGCTCCACGCCCAGTCGCGTACCGTCTTCATGGGAGAAAATAATACTGTTGATGGGT
GTCTGGTCAGAGACATCAAGAAATAACGCCGGAACATTAGTGCAGGCAGCTTCCACAGCAATGGCATCCT
GGTCATCCAGCGGATAGTTAATGATCAGCCCACTGACGCGTTGCGCGAGAAGATTGTGCACCGCCGCTTT
ACAGGCTTCGACGCCGCTTCGTTCTACCATCGACACCACCACGCTGGCACCCAGTTGATCGGCGCGAGAT
TTAATCGCCGCGACAATTTGCGACGGCGCGTGCAGGGCCAGACTGGAGGTGGCAACGCCAATCAGCAACG
ACTGTTTGCCCGCCAGTTGTTGTGCCACGCGGTTGGGAATGTAATTCAGCTCCGCCATCGCCGCTTCCAC
TTTTTCCCGCGTTTTCGCAGAAACGTGGCTGGCCTGGTTCACCACGCGGGAAACGGTCTGATAAGAGACA
CCGGCATACTCTGCGACATCGTATAACGTTACTGGTTTCACATTCACCACCCTGAATTGACTCTCTTCCG
GGCGCTATCATGCCATACCGCGAAAGGTTTTGCGCCATTCGATGGTGTCCGGGATCTCGACGCTCTCCCT
TATGCGACTCCTGCATTAGGAAGCAGCCCAGTAGTAGGTTGAGGCCGTTGAGCACCGCCGCCGCAAGGAA
TGGTGCATGCAAGGAGATGGCGCCCAACAGTCCCCCGGCCACGGGGCCTGCCACCATACCCACGCCGAAA
CAAGCGCTCATGAGCCCGAAGTGGCGAGCCCGATCTTCCCCATCGGTGATGTCGGCGATATAGGCGCCAG
CAACCGCACCTGTGGCGCCGGTGATGCCGGCCACGATGCGTCCGGCGTAGAGGATCGAGATCTCGATCCC
GCGAAATTAATACGACTCACTATAGGGGAATTGTGAGCGGATAACAATTCCCCTCTAGAAATAATTTTGT
TTAACTTTAAGAAGGAGATATACCATGGGC
