>Addgene plasmid #136543 | NdeI – SacII – SpeI(NheI) - ANXA2 (23-339) | depositor partial sequence | sequence record 264439 | Multi-cloning site and ANXA2
CATATGCCGCGGACTAGTGCTTATGGGTCTGTCAAAGCCTATACTAACTTTGATGCTGAGCGGGATGCTT
TGAACATTGAAACAGCCATCAAGACCAAAGGTGTGGATGAGGTCACCATTGTCAACATTTTGACCAACCG
CAGCAATGAACAGAGACAGGATATTGCCTTCGCCTACCAGAGAAGGACCAAAAAGGAACTTGCATCAGCA
CTGAAGTCAGCCTTATCTGGCCACCTGGAGACGGTGATTTTGGGCCTATTGAAGACACCTGCTCAGTATG
ACGCTTCTGAGCTAAAGGCTTCCATGAAGGGGCTGGGAACCGACGAGGACTCTCTCATTGAGATCATCTG
CTCCAGAACCAACCAGGAGCTGCAGGAAATTAACAGAGTCTACAAGGAAATGTACAAGACTGATCTGGAG
AAGGACATTATTTCGGACACATCTGGTGACTTCCGCAAGCTGATGGTTGCCCTGGCAAAGGGTAGAAGAG
CAGAGGATGGCTCTGTCATTGATTATGAACTGATTGACCAAGATGCTCGGGATCTCTATGACGCTGGAGT
GAAGAGGAAAGGAACTGATGTTCCCAAGTGGATCAGCATCATGACCGAGCGGAGCGTGCCCCACCTCCAG
AAAGTATTTGATAGGTACAAGAGTTACAGCCCTTATGACATGTTGGAAAGCATCAGGAAAGAGGTTAAAG
GAGACCTGGAAAATGCTTTCCTGAACCTGGTTCAGTGCATTCAGAACAAGCCCCTGTATTTTGCTGATCG
GCTGTATGACTCCATGAAGGGCAAGGGGACGCGAGATAAGGTCCTGATCAGAATCATGGTCTCCCGCAGT
GAAGTGGACATGTTGAAAATTAGGTCTGAGTTCAAGAGAAAGTACGGCAAGTCCCTGTACTATTATATCC
AGCAAGACACTAAGGGCGACTACCAGAAAGCGCTGCTGTACCTGTGTGGTGGAGATGACTAA
